Addgene plasmid #123551: pMK-psbA 5'UTR
Purpose: MoChlo kit
Depositing lab: Scott Lenaghan & C. Neal Stewart. Depositing organization: University of Tennessee Institute of Agriculture. Publication: MoChlo: A versatile modular cloning toolbox for chloroplast biotechnology. Occhialini A, Piatek A, Pfotenhauer AC, Frazier TP, Stewart CN, Lenaghan S. Plant Physiol. 2019 Jan 24. pii: pp.18.01220. doi: 10.1104/pp.18.01220. PubMed 30679266.
Backbone
  Vector backbone: pMK-T
  Vector type: Synthetic Biology
Growth in bacteria
  Bacterial resistance: Kanamycin, 50 μg/mL
  Growth temperature: 37°C
  Growth strain: Top10
  Copy number: High Copy
Gene/Insert
  Gene/Insert name: psbA 5'UTR
  Cloning method: Restriction Enzyme; 5′ cloning site Unknown (unknown if destroyed)
Terms and licenses: Academic/Nonprofit Terms; Industry Terms: Not Available to Industry
Depositor comments: All inserts have been produced by gene synthesis and cloned in the indicated backbone vector. The insert is a chloroplast 5'UTR fusion designed for Golden-Gate cloning. The Original Material was developed in the performance of research that was funded by Grant Nos. ARPA-E: DE-AR000660 & DARPA: D17AC00016.
How to cite: pMK-psbA 5'UTR was a gift from Scott Lenaghan & C. Neal Stewart (Addgene plasmid # 123551 ; http://n2t.net/addgene:123551 ; RRID:Addgene_123551)
