[The description below was written by a language model from this plasmid's Addgene catalogue record and pLannotate feature annotations shown in this document.]
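Description:
pMK-psbA 5'UTR is a small (about 2.4 kb) part-donor plasmid from the MoChlo kit, a modular cloning toolbox for chloroplast biotechnology. It is built on the pMK-T gene-synthesis backbone and is classed as a synthetic biology vector. It is maintained in E. coli at high copy number from a ColE1/pUC-type origin. Selection is with kanamycin, through an aminoglycoside phosphotransferase (NeoR/KanR) coding sequence that the annotation places directly downstream of an AmpR (bla) promoter.

The payload is a synthesized chloroplast 5' untranslated region from psbA, described by the depositors as a 5'UTR fusion formatted for Golden Gate cloning. psbA encodes the D1 protein of photosystem II, and its 5'UTR is widely used in plastid expression cassettes to support transcript stability and efficient translation. In a modular scheme like this one, the part would be released by a type IIS enzyme and joined with promoter, coding sequence and terminator modules to build chloroplast transgene cassettes. The record does not state the source species of the UTR, what it is fused to, the enzyme used, or the flanking overhangs.

The automated feature table does not annotate the insert itself. It presumably lies in the unannotated stretch after the T7 promoter, which spans roughly positions 340 to 535. The other annotated features are short backbone remnants: partial M13 origin, lacZα, lacI and RSF origin matches. These fragments are unlikely to be functional. The plasmid is a storage and assembly vector rather than an expression construct.
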