Features (pLannotate 1.2.2; 8 found; start..end, strand, type, name):
      3..134     -  rep_origin     M13 ori (fragment): M13 bacteriophage origin of replication; arrow indicates direction of (+) strand synthesis
    155..311     -  CDS            lacZα (fragment): LacZα fragment of β-galactosidase; lacZ fragment
    320..338     +  promoter       T7 promoter: promoter for bacteriophage T7 RNA polymerase
    535..582     -  CDS            lacI (fragment): lac repressor; lacI; The lac repressor binds to the lac operator to inhibit transcription in E. coli. This inhibition can be relieved by adding lactose or isopropyl-β-D-thiogalactopyranoside (IPTG).
    619..659     -  rep_origin     RSF ori (fragment): Plasmids containing the RSF 1030 origin of replication can be propagated in E. coli cells that contain additional plasmids with compatible origins.
    737..1325    -  rep_origin     ori: high-copy-number ColE1/pMB1/pBR322/pUC origin of replication
   1499..2293    -  CDS            NeoR/KanR: aminoglycoside phosphotransferase confers resistance to neomycin, kanamycin, and G418 (Geneticin®)
   2294..2398    -  promoter       AmpR promoter: bla
>Addgene plasmid #123551 | pMK-psbA 5'UTR | addgene full sequence | sequence record 247977 | Addgene NGS Result
CTAAATTGTAAGCGTTAATATTTTGTTAAAATTCGCGTTAAATTTTTGTTAAATCAGCTCATTTTTTAAC
CAATAGGCCGAAATCGGCAAAATCCCTTATAAATCAAAAGAATAGACCGAGATAGGGTTGAGTGGCCGCT
ACAGGGCGCTCCCATTCGCCATTCAGGCTGCGCAACTGTTGGGAAGGGCGTTTCGGTGCGGGCCTCTTCG
CTATTACGCCAGCTGGCGAAAGGGGGATGTGCTGCAAGGCGATTAAGTTGGGTAACGCCAGGGTTTTCCC
AGTCACGACGTTGTAAAACGACGGCCAGTGAGCGCGACGTAATACGACTCACTATAGGGCGAATTGAAGG
AAGGCCGTCAAGGCCACGTGTCTTGTCCAGAGCTCGGTCTCATACTAATAAAAAGCCTTCCATTTTCTAT
TTTGATTTGTAGAAAACTAGTGTGCTTGGGAGTCCCTGATGATTAAATAAACCAAGATTTTACCAATGTG
AGACCGGTACCTGGAGCACAAGACTGGCCTCATGGGCCTTCCTTTCACTGCCCGCTTTCCAGTCGGGAAA
CCTGTCGTGCCAGCTGCATTAACATGGTCATAGCTGTTTCCTTGCGTATTGGGCGCTCTCCGCTTCCTCG
CTCACTGACTCGCTGCGCTCGGTCGTTCGGGTAAAGCCTGGGGTGCCTAATGAGCAAAAGGCCAGCAAAA
GGCCAGGAACCGTAAAAAGGCCGCGTTGCTGGCGTTTTTCCATAGGCTCCGCCCCCCTGACGAGCATCAC
AAAAATCGACGCTCAAGTCAGAGGTGGCGAAACCCGACAGGACTATAAAGATACCAGGCGTTTCCCCCTG
GAAGCTCCCTCGTGCGCTCTCCTGTTCCGACCCTGCCGCTTACCGGATACCTGTCCGCCTTTCTCCCTTC
GGGAAGCGTGGCGCTTTCTCATAGCTCACGCTGTAGGTATCTCAGTTCGGTGTAGGTCGTTCGCTCCAAG
CTGGGCTGTGTGCACGAACCCCCCGTTCAGCCCGACCGCTGCGCCTTATCCGGTAACTATCGTCTTGAGT
CCAACCCGGTAAGACACGACTTATCGCCACTGGCAGCAGCCACTGGTAACAGGATTAGCAGAGCGAGGTA
TGTAGGCGGTGCTACAGAGTTCTTGAAGTGGTGGCCTAACTACGGCTACACTAGAAGAACAGTATTTGGT
ATCTGCGCTCTGCTGAAGCCAGTTACCTTCGGAAAAAGAGTTGGTAGCTCTTGATCCGGCAAACAAACCA
CCGCTGGTAGCGGTGGTTTTTTTGTTTGCAAGCAGCAGATTACGCGCAGAAAAAAAGGATCTCAAGAAGA
TCCTTTGATCTTTTCTACGGGGTCTGACGCTCAGTGGAACGAAAACTCACGTTAAGGGATTTTGGTCATG
AGATTATCAAAAAGGATCTTCACCTAGATCCTTTTAAATTAAAAATGAAGTTTTAAATCAATCTAAAGTA
TATATGAGTAAACTTGGTCTGACAGTTATTAGAAAAATTCATCCAGCAGACGATAAAACGCAATACGCTG
GCTATCCGGTGCCGCAATGCCATACAGCACCAGAAAACGATCCGCCCATTCGCCGCCCAGTTCTTCCGCA
ATATCACGGGTGGCCAGCGCAATATCCTGATAACGATCCGCCACGCCCAGACGGCCGCAATCAATAAAGC
CGCTAAAACGGCCATTTTCCACCATAATGTTCGGCAGGCACGCATCACCATGGGTCACCACCAGATCTTC
GCCATCCGGCATGCTCGCTTTCAGACGCGCAAACAGCTCTGCCGGTGCCAGGCCCTGATGTTCTTCATCC
AGATCATCCTGATCCACCAGGCCCGCTTCCATACGGGTACGCGCACGTTCAATACGATGTTTCGCCTGAT
GATCAAACGGACAGGTCGCCGGGTCCAGGGTATGCAGACGACGCATGGCATCCGCCATAATGCTCACTTT
TTCTGCCGGCGCCAGATGGCTAGACAGCAGATCCTGACCCGGCACTTCGCCCAGCAGCAGCCAATCACGG
CCCGCTTCGGTCACCACATCCAGCACCGCCGCACACGGAACACCGGTGGTGGCCAGCCAGCTCAGACGCG
CCGCTTCATCCTGCAGCTCGTTCAGCGCACCGCTCAGATCGGTTTTCACAAACAGCACCGGACGACCCTG
CGCGCTCAGACGAAACACCGCCGCATCAGAGCAGCCAATGGTCTGCTGCGCCCAATCATAGCCAAACAGA
CGTTCCACCCACGCTGCCGGGCTACCCGCATGCAGGCCATCCTGTTCAATCATACTCTTCCTTTTTCAAT
ATTATTGAAGCATTTATCAGGGTTATTGTCTCATGAGCGGATACATATTTGAATGTATTTAGAAAAATAA
ACAAATAGGGGTTCCGCGCACATTTCCCCGAAAAGTGCCAC
