>Addgene plasmid #123551 | pMK-psbA 5'UTR | depositor partial sequence | sequence record 235725 | psbA 5'UTR
AATAAAAAGCCTTCCATTTTCTATTTTGATTTGTAGAAAACTAGTGTGCTTGGGAGTCCCTGATGATTAA
ATAAACCAAGATTTTACC
